>Addgene plasmid #135954 | pLL7.0-iRFP670-micro | addgene full sequence | sequence record 271489 | Addgene NGS Result
GACATTGATTATTGACTAGTTATTAATAGTAATCAATTACGGGGTCATTAGTTCATAGCCCATATATGGA
GTTCCGCGTTACATAACTTACGGTAAATGGCCCGCCTGGCTGACCGCCCAACGACCCCCGCCCATTGACG
TCAATAATGACGTATGTTCCCATAGTAACGCCAATAGGGACTTTCCATTGACGTCAATGGGTGGAGTATT
TACGGTAAACTGCCCACTTGGCAGTACATCAAGTGTATCATATGCCAAGTACGCCCCCTATTGACGTCAA
TGACGGTAAATGGCCCGCCTGGCATTATGCCCAGTACATGACCTTATGGGACTTTCCTACTTGGCAGTAC
ATCTACGTATTAGTCATCGCTATTACCATGGTGATGCGGTTTTGGCAGTACATCAATGGGCGTGGATAGC
GGTTTGACTCACGGGGATTTCCAAGTCTCCACCCCATTGACGTCAATGGGAGTTTGTTTTGGCACCAAAA
TCAACGGGACTTTCCAAAATGTCGTAACAACTCCGCCCCATTGACGCAAATGGGCGGTAGGCGTGTACGG
TGGGAGGTCTATATAAGCAGCGCGTTTTGCCTGTACTGGGTCTCTCTGGTTAGACCAGATCTGAGCCTGG
GAGCTCTCTGGCTAACTAGGGAACCCACTGCTTAAGCCTCAATAAAGCTTGCCTTGAGTGCTTCAAGTAG
TGTGTGCCCGTCTGTTGTGTGACTCTGGTAACTAGAGATCCCTCAGACCCTTTTAGTCAGTGTGGAAAAT
CTCTAGCAGTGGCGCCCGAACAGGGACTTGAAAGCGAAAGGGAAACCAGAGGAGCTCTCTCGACGCAGGA
CTCGGCTTGCTGAAGCGCGCACGGCAAGAGGCGAGGGGCGGCGACTGGTGAGTACGCCAAAAATTTTGAC
TAGCGGAGGCTAGAAGGAGAGAGATGGGTGCGAGAGCGTCAGTATTAAGCGGGGGAGAATTAGATCGCGA
TGGGAAAAAATTCGGTTAAGGCCAGGGGGAAAGAAAAAATATAAATTAAAACATATAGTATGGGCAAGCA
GGGAGCTAGAACGATTCGCAGTTAATCCTGGCCTGTTAGAAACATCAGAAGGCTGTAGACAAATACTGGG
ACAGCTACAACCATCCCTTCAGACAGGATCAGAAGAACTTAGATCATTATATAATACAGTAGCAACCCTC
TATTGTGTGCATCAAAGGATAGAGATAAAAGACACCAAGGAAGCTTTAGACAAGATAGAGGAAGAGCAAA
ACAAAAGTAAGACCACCGCACAGCAAGCGGCCGGCCGCTGATCTTCAGACCTGGAGGAGGAGATATGAGG
GACAATTGGAGAAGTGAATTATATAAATATAAAGTAGTAAAAATTGAACCATTAGGAGTAGCACCCACCA
AGGCAAAGAGAAGAGTGGTGCAGAGAGAAAAAAGAGCAGTGGGAATAGGAGCTTTGTTCCTTGGGTTCTT
GGGAGCAGCAGGAAGCACTATGGGCGCAGCGTCAATGACGCTGACGGTACAGGCCAGACAATTATTGTCT
GGTATAGTGCAGCAGCAGAACAATTTGCTGAGGGCTATTGAGGCGCAACAGCATCTGTTGCAACTCACAG
TCTGGGGCATCAAGCAGCTCCAGGCAAGAATCCTGGCTGTGGAAAGATACCTAAAGGATCAACAGCTCCT
GGGGATTTGGGGTTGCTCTGGAAAACTCATTTGCACCACTGCTGTGCCTTGGAATGCTAGTTGGAGTAAT
AAATCTCTGGAACAGATTTGGAATCACACGACCTGGATGGAGTGGGACAGAGAAATTAACAATTACACAA
GCTTAATACACTCCTTAATTGAAGAATCGCAAAACCAGCAAGAAAAGAATGAACAAGAATTATTGGAATT
AGATAAATGGGCAAGTTTGTGGAATTGGTTTAACATAACAAATTGGCTGTGGTATATAAAATTATTCATA
ATGATAGTAGGAGGCTTGGTAGGTTTAAGAATAGTTTTTGCTGTACTTTCTATAGTGAATAGAGTTAGGC
AGGGATATTCACCATTATCGTTTCAGACCCACCTCCCAACCCCGAGGGGACCCGACAGGCCCGAAGGAAT
AGAAGAAGAAGGTGGAGAGAGAGACAGAGACAGATCCATTCGATTAGTGAACGGATCGGCACTGCGTGCG
CCAATTCTGCAGACAAATGGCAGTATTCATCCACAATTTTAAAAGAAAAGGGGGGATTGGGGGGTACAGT
GCAGGGGAAAGAATAGTAGACATAATAGCAACAGACATACAAACTAAAGAATTACAAAAACAAATTACAA
AAATTCAAAATTTTCGGGTTTATTACAGGGACAGCAGAGATCCAGTTTGGTTAGTACCGCGCTCTAGAGA
TCCGACGCGCCATCTCTAGGCCCGCGCCGGCCCCCTCGCACAGACTTGTGGGAGAAGCTCGGCTACTCCC
CTGCCCCGGTTAATTTGCATATAATATTTCCTAGTAACTATAGAGGCTTAATGTGCGATAAAAGACAGAT
AATCTGTTCTTTTTAATACTAGCTACATTTTACATGATAGGCTTGGATTTCTATAAGAGATACAAATACT
AAATTATTATTTTAAAAAACAGCACAAAAGGAAACTCACCCTAACTGTAAAGTAATTGTGTGTTTTGAGA
CTATAAATATCCCTTGGAGAAAAGCCTTGTTAACGCGCGGTGACCCTCGAGGTCGACGGTATCGATAAGC
TCGCTTCACGAGATTCCAGCAGGTCGAGGGACCTAATAACTTCGTATAGCATACATTATACGAAGTTATA
TTAAGGGTTCCAAGCTTAAGCGGCCGCGTGGATAACCGTATTACCGCCATGCATTAGTTATTAATAGTAA
TCAATTACGGGGTCATTAGTTCATAGCCCATATATGGAGTTCCGCGTTACATAACTTACGGTAAATGGCC
CGCCTGGCTGACCGCCCAACGACCCCCGCCCATTGACGTCAATAATGACGTATGTTCCCATAGTAACGCC
AATAGGGACTTTCCATTGACGTCAATGGGTGGAGTATTTACGGTAAACTGCCCACTTGGCAGTACATCAA
GTGTATCATATGCCAAGTACGCCCCCTATTGACGTCAATGACGGTAAATGGCCCGCCTGGCATTATGCCC
AGTACATGACCTTATGGGACTTTCCTACTTGGCAGTACATCTACGTATTAGTCATCGCTATTACCATGGT
GATGCGGTTTTGGCAGTACATCAATGGGCGTGGATAGCGGTTTGACTCACGGGGATTTCCAAGTCTCCAC
CCCATTGACGTCAATGGGAGTTTGTTTTGGCACCAAAATCAACGGGACTTTCCAAAATGTCGTAACAACT
CCGCCCCATTGACGCAAATGGGCGGTAGGCGTGTACGGTGGGAGGTCTATATAAGCAGAGCTGGTTTAGT
GAACCGTCAGATCCGCTAGAATTGACCGGTCGCCACCATGGCGCGTAAGGTCGATCTCACCTCCTGCGAT
CGCGAGCCGATCCACATCCCCGGCAGCATTCAGCCGTGCGGCTGCCTGCTAGCCTGCGACGCGCAGGCGG
TGCGGATCACGCGCATTACGGAAAATGCCGGCGCGTTCTTTGGACGCGAAACTCCGCGGGTCGGTGAGCT
ACTCGCCGATTACTTCGGCGAGACCGAAGCCCATGCGCTGCGCAACGCACTGGCGCAGTCCTCCGATCCA
AAGCGACCGGCGCTGATCTTCGGTTGGCGCGACGGCCTGACCGGCCGCACCTTCGACATCTCACTGCATC
GCCATGACGGTACATCGATCATCGAGTTCGAGCCTGCGGCGGCCGAACAGGCCGACAATCCGCTGCGGCT
GACGCGGCAGATCATCGCGCGCACCAAAGAACTGAAGTCGCTCGAAGAGATGGCCGCACGGGTGCCGCGC
TATCTGCAGGCGATGCTCGGCTATCACCGCGTGATGTTGTACCGCTTCGCGGACGACGGCTCCGGGATGG
TGATCGGCGAGGCGAAGCGCAGCGACCTCGAGAGCTTTCTCGGTCAGCACTTTCCGGCGTCGCTGGTCCC
GCAGCAGGCGCGGCTACTGTACTTGAAGAACGCGATCCGCGTGGTCTCGGATTCGCGCGGCATCAGCAGC
CGGATCGTGCCCGAGCACGACGCCTCCGGCGCCGCGCTCGATCTGTCGTTCGCGCACCTGCGCAGCATCT
CGCCCTGCCATCTCGAATTTCTGCGGAACATGGGCGTCAGCGCCTCGATGTCGCTGTCGATCATCATTGA
CGGCACGCTATGGGGATTGATCATCTGTCATCATTACGAGCCGCGTGCCGTGCCGATGGCGCAGCGCGTC
GCGGCCGAAATGTTCGCCGACTTCTTATCGCTGCACTTCACCGCCGCCCACCACCAACGCTCCGGACTCA
GATCTCGAGCTCAAGCTTCGAACGAATTCGGCATTGATCTGAGCGGCCTGACCCTGCAGGAATTCAGCTC
CCCGAAACGCCCTAAGCTGCTGCGTGAATATTACGATTGGCTGGTTGATAACAGCTTTACCCCATATCTG
GTGGTGGATGCCACATACCTGGGCGTGAACGTGCCCGTGGAGTATGTGAAAGACGGTCAGATCGTGCTGA
ATCTGTCTGCAAGTGCGACCGGCAACCTGCAACTGACAAATGATTTTATCCAGTTCAACGCCCAGTTTAA
GGGCGTGTCTCGTGAACTGTATATCCCGATGGGTGCCGCTCTGGCCATTTACGCTCGCGAGAACGGCGAT
GGTGTGATGTTCGAACCAGAAGAAATCTATGACGAGCTGAATATTGGTTAAGGATCCACCGGATCAAGAT
AACCTGCAGGCAATTCGTCGAGGGACCTAATAACTTCGTATAGCATACATTATACGAAGTTATACATGTT
TAAGGGTTCCGGTTCCACTAGGTACAATTCGATATCAAGCTTATCGATAATCAACCTCTGGATTACAAAA
TTTGTGAAAGATTGACTGGTATTCTTAACTATGTTGCTCCTTTTACGCTATGTGGATACGCTGCTTTAAT
GCCTTTGTATCATGCTATTGCTTCCCGTATGGCTTTCATTTTCTCCTCCTTGTATAAATCCTGGTTGCTG
TCTCTTTATGAGGAGTTGTGGCCCGTTGTCAGGCAACGTGGCGTGGTGTGCACTGTGTTTGCTGACGCAA
CCCCCACTGGTTGGGGCATTGCCACCACCTGTCAGCTCCTTTCCGGGACTTTCGCTTTCCCCCTCCCTAT
TGCCACGGCGGAACTCATCGCCGCCTGCCTTGCCCGCTGCTGGACAGGGGCTCGGCTGTTGGGCACTGAC
AATTCCGTGGTGTTGTCGGGGAAATCATCGTCCTTTCCTTGGCTGCTCGCCTGTGTTGCCACCTGGATTC
TGCGCGGGACGTCCTTCTGCTACGTCCCTTCGGCCCTCAATCCAGCGGACCTTCCTTCCCGGCCTGCTGC
CGGCTCTGCGGCCTCTTCCGCGTCTTCGCCTTCGCCCTCAGACGAGTCGGATCTCCCTTTGGGCCGCCTC
CCCGCATCGATACCGTCGACCTCGATCGAGACCTAGAAAAACATGGAGCAATCACAAGTAGCAATACAGC
AGCTACCAATGCTGATTGTGCCTGGCTAGAAGCACAAGAGGAGGAGGAGGTGGGTTTTCCAGTCACACCT
CAGGTACCTTTAAGACCAATGACTTACAAGGCAGCTGTAGATCTTAGCCACTTTTTAAAAGAAAAGGGGG
GACTGGAAGGGCTAATTCACTCCCAACGAAGACAAGATATCCTTGATCTGTGGATCTACCACACACAAGG
CTACTTCCCTGATTGGCAGAACTACACACCAGGGCCAGGGATCAGATATCCACTGACCTTTGGATGGTGC
TACAAGCTAGTACCAGTTGAGCAAGAGAAGGTAGAAGAAGCCAATGAAGGAGAGAACACCCGCTTGTTAC
ACCCTGTGAGCCTGCATGGGATGGATGACCCGGAGAGAGAAGTATTAGAGTGGAGGTTTGACAGCCGCCT
AGCATTTCATCACATGGCCCGAGAGCTGCATCCGGACTGTACTGGGTCTCTCTGGTTAGACCAGATCTGA
GCCTGGGAGCTCTCTGGCTAACTAGGGAACCCACTGCTTAAGCCTCAATAAAGCTTGCCTTGAGTGCTTC
AAGTAGTGTGTGCCCGTCTGTTGTGTGACTCTGGTAACTAGAGATCCCTCAGACCCTTTTAGTCAGTGTG
GAAAATCTCTAGCAGCATGTGAGCAAAAGGCCAGCAAAAGGCCAGGAACCGTAAAAAGGCCGCGTTGCTG
GCGTTTTTCCATAGGCTCCGCCCCCCTGACGAGCATCACAAAAATCGACGCTCAAGTCAGAGGTGGCGAA
ACCCGACAGGACTATAAAGATACCAGGCGTTTCCCCCTGGAAGCTCCCTCGTGCGCTCTCCTGTTCCGAC
CCTGCCGCTTACCGGATACCTGTCCGCCTTTCTCCCTTCGGGAAGCGTGGCGCTTTCTCATAGCTCACGC
TGTAGGTATCTCAGTTCGGTGTAGGTCGTTCGCTCCAAGCTGGGCTGTGTGCACGAACCCCCCGTTCAGC
CCGACCGCTGCGCCTTATCCGGTAACTATCGTCTTGAGTCCAACCCGGTAAGACACGACTTATCGCCACT
GGCAGCAGCCACTGGTAACAGGATTAGCAGAGCGAGGTATGTAGGCGGTGCTACAGAGTTCTTGAAGTGG
TGGCCTAACTACGGCTACACTAGAAGAACAGTATTTGGTATCTGCGCTCTGCTGAAGCCAGTTACCTTCG
GAAAAAGAGTTGGTAGCTCTTGATCCGGCAAACAAACCACCGCTGGTAGCGGTGGTTTTTTTGTTTGCAA
GCAGCAGATTACGCGCAGAAAAAAAGGATCTCAAGAAGATCCTTTGATCTTTTCTACGGGGTCTGACGCT
CAGTGGAACGAAAACTCACGTTAAGGGATTTTGGTCATGAGATTATCAAAAAGGATCTTCACCTAGATCC
TTTTAAATTAAAAATGAAGTTTTAAATCAATCTAAAGTATATATGAGTAAACTTGGTCTGACAGTTACCA
ATGCTTAATCAGTGAGGCACCTATCTCAGCGATCTGTCTATTTCGTTCATCCATAGTTGCCTGACTCCCC
GTCGTGTAGATAACTACGATACGGGAGGGCTTACCATCTGGCCCCAGTGCTGCAATGATACCGCGAGACC
CACGCTCACCGGCTCCAGATTTATCAGCAATAAACCAGCCAGCCGGAAGGGCCGAGCGCAGAAGTGGTCC
TGCAACTTTATCCGCCTCCATCCAGTCTATTAATTGTTGCCGGGAAGCTAGAGTAAGTAGTTCGCCAGTT
AATAGTTTGCGCAACGTTGTTGCCATTGCTACAGGCATCGTGGTGTCACGCTCGTCGTTTGGTATGGCTT
CATTCAGCTCCGGTTCCCAACGATCAAGGCGAGTTACATGATCCCCCATGTTGTGCAAAAAAGCGGTTAG
CTCCTTCGGTCCTCCGATCGTTGTCAGAAGTAAGTTGGCCGCAGTGTTATCACTCATGGTTATGGCAGCA
CTGCATAATTCTCTTACTGTCATGCCATCCGTAAGATGCTTTTCTGTGACTGGTGAGTACTCAACCAAGT
CATTCTGAGAATAGTGTATGCGGCGACCGAGTTGCTCTTGCCCGGCGTCAATACGGGATAATACCGCGCC
ACATAGCAGAACTTTAAAAGTGCTCATCATTGGAAAACGTTCTTCGGGGCGAAAACTCTCAAGGATCTTA
CCGCTGTTGAGATCCAGTTCGATGTAACCCACTCGTGCACCCAACTGATCTTCAGCATCTTTTACTTTCA
CCAGCGTTTCTGGGTGAGCAAAAACAGGAAGGCAAAATGCCGCAAAAAAGGGAATAAGGGCGACACGGAA
ATGTTGAATACTCATACTCTTCCTTTTTCAATATTATTGAAGCATTTATCAGGGTTATTGTCTCATGAGC
GGATACATATTTGAATGTATTTAGAAAAATAAACAAATAGGGGTTCCGCGCACATTTCCCCGAAAAGTGC
CACCTGACGTCGACGGATCGGGAGATCTCCCGATCCCCTATGGTGCACTCTCAGTACAATCTGCTCTGAT
GCCGCATAGTTAAGCCAGTATCTGCTCCCTGCTTGTGTGTTGGAGGTCGCTGAGTAGTGCGCGAGCAAAA
TTTAAGCTACAACAAGGCAAGGCTTGACCGACAATTGCATGAAGAATCTGCTTAGGGTTAGGCGTTTTGC
GCTGCTTCGCGATGTACGGGCCAGATATACGCGTT
Features (pLannotate 1.2.2; 26 found; start..end, strand, type, name):
      1..380     +  enhancer       CMV enhancer: human cytomegalovirus immediate early enhancer
    381..580     +  promoter       CMV promoter: human cytomegalovirus (CMV) immediate early promoter
    598..778     +  LTR            5' LTR (truncated): truncated 5' long terminal repeat (LTR) from HIV-1
    825..950     +  misc_feature   HIV-1 Ψ: packaging signal of human immunodeficiency virus type 1
    934..1272    +  CDS            HIV-1 gag (fragment): gag protein from human immunodeficiency virus 1; gag
   1447..1680    +  misc_feature   RRE: The Rev response element (RRE) of HIV-1 allows for Rev-dependent mRNA export from the nucleus to the cytoplasm.
   2057..2157    +  CDS            Rev (fragment): human immunodeficiency virus 1 (HIV-1) Rev protein; rev; enhances nuclear export of unspliced and incompletely spliced viral mRNAs
   2207..2324    +  misc_feature   cPPT/CTS: central polypurine tract and central termination sequence of HIV-1
   2379..2691    +  promoter       U6 promoter: RNA polymerase III promoter for mouse U6 snRNA (Das et al., 1988)
   2704..2731    -  misc_feature   MCS (fragment): pBluescript multiple cloning site
   2766..2799    +  protein_bind   loxP: Cre-mediated recombination occurs in the 8-bp core sequence (GCATACAT). Cre recombinase
   2915..3218    +  enhancer       CMV enhancer: human cytomegalovirus immediate early enhancer
   3219..3422    +  promoter       CMV promoter: human cytomegalovirus (CMV) immediate early promoter
   3468..4400    +  CDS            iRFP670: iRFP670 is a basic (constitutively fluorescent) near ir fluorescent protein published in 2013, derived from Rhodopseudomonas palustris CGA009. It has low acid sensitivity. It requires the cofactor biliverdin for fluorescence.
   4401..4432    +  misc_feature   MCS (fragment): multiple cloning site
   4476..4805    +  CDS            sspB (fragment): SSPB_HAEIN - Experimental evidence at protein level: Swiss-Prot protein existence level 1. Also stimulates degradation of the N-terminus of RseA (residues 1-108, alone or in complex with sigma-E) by ClpX-ClpP in a non-ssrA-mediated fashion. From Haemophilus influenzae (strain ATCC 51907 / DSM 11121 / KW20 / Rd).
   4860..4893    +  protein_bind   loxP: Cre-mediated recombination occurs in the 8-bp core sequence (GCATACAT). Cre recombinase
   4926..4949    +  misc_feature   MCS (fragment): pBluescript multiple cloning site
   4949..5535    +  misc_feature   WPRE: woodchuck hepatitis virus posttranscriptional regulatory element
   5536..5555    +  misc_feature   MCS (fragment): pBluescript multiple cloning site
   5557..6057    +  CDS            nef (fragment): NEF_HV1LA - Experimental evidence at protein level: Swiss-Prot protein existence level 1. Extracellular Nef protein targets CD4(+) T-lymphocytes for apoptosis by interacting with CXCR4 surface receptors. From Human immunodeficiency virus type 1 group M subtype B (isolate Lai) (HIV-1).
   6064..6244    +  LTR            5' LTR (truncated): truncated 5' long terminal repeat (LTR) from HIV-1
   6306..6894    -  rep_origin     ori: high-copy-number ColE1/pMB1/pBR322/pUC origin of replication
   7065..7925    -  CDS            AmpR: β-lactamase; bla; confers resistance to ampicillin, carbenicillin, and related antibiotics
   7926..8030    -  promoter       AmpR promoter: bla
   8089..8141    -  misc_feature   bom (fragment): basis of mobility region from pBR322
