[The description below was written by a language model from this plasmid's Addgene catalogue record and pLannotate feature annotations shown in this document.]
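Description:
pLL7.0-iRFP670-micro is an 8.3 kb HIV-1-based lentiviral transfer plasmid built on the pLentiLox7.0 backbone for expression in mammalian cells, either by direct transfection or after packaging into lentiviral particles. It is maintained in bacteria through a high-copy ColE1/pUC-type origin and selected with ampicillin via the β-lactamase gene. The viral genome is driven by an upstream CMV enhancer/promoter fused to a truncated 5' LTR, followed by the Ψ packaging signal with a gag fragment, the Rev response element for Rev-dependent nuclear export of the genomic RNA, and the cPPT/CTS. A WPRE downstream of the cargo boosts transcript stability and expression, and a nef fragment and a second truncated LTR annotation close the provirus.

The payload is a synthetic fusion protein expressed from an internal CMV enhancer/promoter. It consists of the near-infrared fluorescent protein iRFP670, which requires biliverdin as a cofactor, joined at its C-terminus through a short linker derived from a cloning site to an SspB fragment. According to the record, this is the R73Q "micro" variant, the binding partner in the improved light-inducible dimer (iLID) system. The iRFP670 tag allows the SspB component to be tracked in a spectral range far from the blue light normally used to trigger iLID. Two loxP sites flank the CMV-driven cassette, so Cre recombinase could excise it. The backbone also retains a mouse U6 Pol III promoter upstream of the first loxP site, but the feature table annotates no shRNA insert after it. The associated work concerns BRET-based light sources for controlling optogenetic systems, which suggests use as the recruitable, fluorescently tracked half of an iLID pair.
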