Addgene plasmid #135954: pLL7.0-iRFP670-micro
Purpose: Expresses an iLID micro (SspB R73Q)-iRFP670 fusion in mammalian cells.
Depositing lab: Antonio Amelio. Depositing organization: University of North Carolina at Chapel Hill. Publication: Engineered BRET-Based Biologic Light Sources Enable Spatio-Temporal Control Over Diverse Optogenetic Systems. Parag-Sharma K, O'Banion CP, Henry EC, Musicant AM, Cleveland JL, Lawrence DS, Amelio AL. ACS Synth Biol. 2019 Dec 13. doi: 10.1021/acssynbio.9b00277. PubMed 31834783.
Backbone
  Vector backbone: pLentiLox7.0
  Vector type: Mammalian Expression, Lentiviral
Growth in bacteria
  Bacterial resistance: Ampicillin, 100 μg/mL
  Growth temperature: 37°C
  Growth strain: NEB Stable
  Copy number: High Copy
Gene/Insert
  Gene/Insert name: iLID micro (SspB R73Q) (alt name: improved light inducible dimer (iLID))
  Species: Synthetic
  Promoter: CMV
  Tag / fusion protein: iRFP670 (N terminal on insert)
  Cloning method: Gibson Cloning
  Sequencing primers: 5′ CGCAAATGGGCGGTAGGCGTG; 3′ CAGCAACCAGGATTTATACAAGG
Terms and licenses: Academic/Nonprofit Terms; Industry Terms: Not Available to Industry
How to cite: pLL7.0-iRFP670-micro was a gift from Antonio Amelio (Addgene plasmid # 135954 ; http://n2t.net/addgene:135954 ; RRID:Addgene_135954)
